>Addgene plasmid #240147 | pFLEX-FLAG-human Cyclin L1 beta | addgene full sequence | sequence record 477095 | Addgene NGS Result
GAAGATCCTTTGATCTTTTCTACGGGGTCTGACGCTCAGTGGAACGAAAACTCACGTTAAGGGATTTTGG
TCATGAGATTATCAAAAAGGATCTTCACCTAGATCCTTTTAAATTAAAAATGAAGTTTTAAATCAATCTA
AAGTATATATGAGTAAACTTGGTCTGACAGTTACCAATGCTTAATCAGTGAGGCACCTATCTCAGCGATC
TGTCTATTTCGTTCATCCATAGTTGCCTGACTCCCCGTCGTGTAGATAACTACGATACGGGAGGGCTTAC
CATCTGGCCCCAGTGCTGCAATGATACCGCGAGACCCACGCTCACCGGCTCCAGATTTATCAGCAATAAA
CCAGCCAGCCGGAAGGGCCGAGCGCAGAAGTGGTCCTGCAACTTTATCCGCCTCCATCCAGTCTATTAAT
TGTTGCCGGGAAGCTAGAGTAAGTAGTTCGCCAGTTAATAGTTTGCGCAACGTTGTTGCCATTGCTGCAG
GCATCGTGGTGTCACGCTCGTCGTTTGGTATGGCTTCATTCAGCTCCGGTTCCCAACGATCAAGGCGAGT
TACATGATCCCCCATGTTGTGCAAAAAAGCGGTTAGCTCCTTCGGTCCTCCGATCGTTGTCAGAAGTAAG
TTGGCCGCAGTGTTATCACTCATGGTTATGGCAGCACTGCATAATTCTCTTACTGTCATGCCATCCGTAA
GATGCTTTTCTGTGACTGGTGAGTACTCAACCAAGTCATTCTGAGAATAGTGTATGCGGCGACCGAGTTG
CTCTTGCCCGGCGTCAACACGGGATAATACCGCGCCACATAGCAGAACTTTAAAAGTGCTCATCATTGGA
AAACGTTCTTCGGGGCGAAAACTCTCAAGGATCTTACCGCTGTTGAGATCCAGTTCGATGTAACCCACTC
GTGCACCCAACTGATCTTCAGCATCTTTTACTTTCACCAGCGTTTCTGGGTGAGCAAAAACAGGAAGGCA
AAATGCCGCAAAAAAGGGAATAAGGGCGACACGGAAATGTTGAATACTCATACTCTTCCTTTTTCAATAT
TATTGAAGCATTTATCAGGGTTATTGTCTCATGAGCGGATACATATTTGAATGTATTTAGAAAAATAAAC
AAATAGGGGTTCCGCGCACATTTCCCCGAAAAGTGCCACCTGACGTCTAAGAAACCATTATTATCATGAC
ATTAACCTATAAAAATAGGCGTATCACGAGGCCCTTTCGTCTTCAAGAATTGGTCGACCAATTCTCATGT
TTGACAGCTTATCATCGATAAGCTTGGCTGTGGAATGTGTGTCAGTTAGGGTGTGGAAAGTCCCCAGGCT
CCCCAGCAGGCAGAAGTATGCAAAGCATGCATCTCAATTAGTCAGCAACCAGGTGTGGAAAGTCCCCAGG
CTCCCCAGCAGGCAGAAGTATGCAAAGCATGCATCTCAATTAGTCAGCAACCATAGTCCCGCCCCTAACT
CCGCCCATCCCGCCCCTAACTCCGCCCAGTTCCGCCCATTCTCCGCCCCATGGCTGACTAATTTTTTTTA
TTTATGCAGAGGCCGAGGCCGCCTCGGCCTCTGAGCTATTCCAGAAGTAGTGAGGAGGCTTTTTTGGAGG
CCTAGGCTTTTGCAAAAAGCTCCTCGATCGAGGGGCTCGCATCTCTCCTTCACGCGCCCGCCGCCCTACC
TGAGGCCGCCATCCACGCCGGTTGAGTCGCGTTCTGCCGCCTCCCGCCTGTGGTGCCTCCTGAACTGCGT
CCGCCGTCTAGGTAAGTTTAAAGCTCAGGTCGAGACCGGGCCTTTGTCCGGCGCTCCCTTGGAGCCTACC
TAGACTCAGCCGGCTCTCCACGCTTTGCCTGACCCTGCTTGCTCAACTCTACGTCTTTGTTTCGTTTTCT
GTTCTGCGCCGTTACAGATCCAAGCTCCTCGATCGAGGAACTGAAAAACCAGAAAGTTAACTGGTAAGTT
TAGTCTTTTTGTCTTTTATTTCAGGTCCCGGATCCGGTGGTGGTGCAAATCAAAGAACTGCTCCTCAGTG
GATGTTGCCTTTACTTCTAGGCCTGTACGGAAGTGTTACTTCTGCTCTAAAAGCTGCTCTAGCCCTCGCC
ATGGACTACAAGGACGACGATGACAAGTCTCGAGCAATTGAATTCATGGCGTCCGGGCCTCATTCGACAG
CTACTGCTGCCGCAGCCGCCTCATCGGCCGCCCCAAGCGCGGGCGGCTCCAGCTCCGGGACGACGACCAC
GACGACGACCACGACGGGAGGGATCCTGATCGGCGATCGCCTGTACTCGGAAGTTTCACTTACCATCGAC
CACTCTCTGATTCCGGAGGAGAGGCTCTCGCCCACCCCATCCATGCAGGATGGGCTCGACCTGCCCAGTG
AGACGGACTTACGCATCCTGGGCTGCGAGCTCATCCAGGCCGCCGGCATTCTCCTCCGGCTGCCGCAGGT
GGCGATGGCAACGGGGCAGGTGTTGTTTCATCGTTTTTTCTACTCCAAATCTTTCGTCAAACACAGTTTC
GAGATTGTTGCTATGGCTTGTATTAATCTTGCATCAAAAATCGAAGAAGCACCTAGAAGAATAAGAGATG
TGATTAATGTATTCCACCACCTCCGCCAGTTAAGAGGAAAAAGGACTCCAAGCCCCCTGATCCTTGATCA
GAACTACATTAACCCCAAAAATCAAGTTATCAAAGCAGAGAGGAGGGTGCTAAAGGAGTTGGGATTTTGT
GTTCATGTCAAGCATCCTCATAAGATCATTGTTATGTATTTACAAGTCTTAGAATGTGAACGTAATCAAA
CCCTGGTTCAAACTGCCTGGGTAGTCCATGATGGTAAGTCATAGGAATTCCTGATTGATTGACCGGATCC
AGACATGATAAGATACATTGATGAGTTTGGACAAACCACAACTAGAATGCAGTGAAAAAAATGCTTTATT
TGTGAAATTTGTGATGCTATTGCTTTATTTGTAACCATTATAAGCTGCAATAAACAAGTTAACAACAACA
ATTGCATTCATTTTATGTTTCAGGTTCAGGGGGAGGTGTGGGAGGTTTTTTAAAGCAAGTAAAACCTCTA
CAAATGTGGTATGGCTGATTATGATCCGGCTGCCTCGCGCGTTTCGGTGATGACGGTGAAAACCTCTGAC
ACATGCAGCTCCCGGAGACGGTCACAGCTTGTCTGTAAGCGGATGCCGGGAGCAGACAAGCCCGTCAGGG
CGCGTCAGCGGGTGTTGGCGGGTGTCGGGGCGCAGCCATGACCCAGTCACGTAGCGATAGCGGAGTGTAT
ACTGGCTTAACTATGCGGCATCAGAGCAGATTGTACTGAGAGTGCACCATATGCGGTGTGAAATACCGCA
CAGATGCGTAAGGAGAAAATACCGCATCAGGCGCTCTTCCGCTTCCTCGCTCACTGACTCGCTGCGCTCG
GTCGTTCGGCTGCGGCGAGCGGTATCAGCTCACTCAAAGGCGGTAATACGGTTATCCACAGAATCAGGGG
ATAACGCAGGAAAGAACATGTGAGCAAAAGGCCAGCAAAAGGCCAGGAACCGTAAAAAGGCCGCGTTGCT
GGCGTTTTTCCATAGGCTCCGCCCCCCTGACGAGCATCACAAAAATCGACGCTCAAGTCAGAGGTGGCGA
AACCCGACAGGACTATAAAGATACCAGGCGTTTCCCCCTGGAAGCTCCCTCGTGCGCTCTCCTGTTCCGA
CCCTGCCGCTTACCGGATACCTGTCCGCCTTTCTCCCTTCGGGAAGCGTGGCGCTTTCTCATAGCTCACG
CTGTAGGTATCTCAGTTCGGTGTAGGTCGTTCGCTCCAAGCTGGGCTGTGTGCACGAACCCCCCGTTCAG
CCCGACCGCTGCGCCTTATCCGGTAACTATCGTCTTGAGTCCAACCCGGTAAGACACGACTTATCGCCAC
TGGCAGCAGCCACTGGTAACAGGATTAGCAGAGCGAGGTATGTAGGCGGTGCTACAGAGTTCTTGAAGTG
GTGGCCTAACTACGGCTACACTAGAAGGACAGTATTTGGTATCTGCGCTCTGCTGAAGCCAGTTACCTTC
GGAAAAAGAGTTGGTAGCTCTTGATCCGGCAAACAAACCACCGCTGGTAGCGGTGGTTTTTTTGTTTGCA
AGCAGCAGATTACGCGCAGAAAAAAAGGATCTCAA
Features (pLannotate 1.2.2; 13 found; start..end, strand, type, name):
    171..1031    -  CDS            AmpR: β-lactamase; bla; confers resistance to ampicillin, carbenicillin, and related antibiotics
   1032..1136    -  promoter       AmpR promoter: bla
   1261..1285    +  promoter       tet promoter (fragment): E. coli promoter for tetracycline efflux protein gene
   1297..1626    +  promoter       SV40 promoter: SV40 enhancer and early promoter
   1642..1910    +  LTR            5' LTR (truncated): truncated 5' long terminal repeat (LTR) from human T-cell leukemia virus (HTLV) type 1
   1954..2050    +  intron         SV40 intron: modified SV40 intron with splice donor and acceptor sites
   2107..2127    +  CDS            FLAG (fragment): FLAG® epitope tag, followed by an enterokinase cleavage site
   2146..2820    +  CDS            CCNL1 (fragment): CCNL1_HUMAN - Experimental evidence at protein level: Swiss-Prot protein existence level 1. Involved in pre-mRNA splicing. Functions in association with cyclin-dependent kinases (CDKs) (PubMed:18216018). Inhibited by the CDK-specific inhibitor CDKN1A/p21 (PubMed:11980906). May play a role in the regulation of RNA polymerase II (pol II). May be a candidate proto- oncogene in head and neck squamous cell carcinomas (HNSCC) (PubMed:12414649, PubMed:15700036). From Homo sapiens (Human).
   2866..3000    -  polyA_signal   SV40 poly(A) signal: SV40 polyadenylation signal
   3023..3106    -  CDS            large T antigen (fragment): large T antigen from SV40 (simian virus 40)
   3109..3149    +  CDS            rop (fragment): Rop protein, which maintains plasmids at low copy number; rop
   3251..3391    +  misc_feature   bom: basis of mobility region from pBR322
   3577..4165    -  rep_origin     ori: high-copy-number ColE1/pMB1/pBR322/pUC origin of replication
