[The description below was written by a language model from this plasmid's Addgene catalogue record and pLannotate feature annotations shown in this document.]
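Description:
pFLEX-FLAG-human Cyclin L1 beta is a mammalian expression plasmid of about 4.2 kb, built on the pFLEX backbone, that produces an N-terminally FLAG-tagged form of the beta isoform of human cyclin L1 (CCNL1). It is propagated in E. coli through a ColE1/pMB1-type origin of replication and selected with ampicillin via the β-lactamase gene and its native promoter. Remnants of pBR322 ancestry (the bom region and short fragments of rop and the tet promoter) are also annotated. No mammalian selection marker appears in the feature table, so the construct appears suited mainly to transient transfection.

Expression is driven by the SRalpha promoter, which shows up in the annotation as its component parts: the SV40 enhancer and early promoter, followed by a truncated segment of the HTLV-1 5' LTR, a composite arrangement that gives strong transcription in many mammalian cell types. A modified SV40 intron with splice donor and acceptor sites lies downstream of the promoter. It is followed by the FLAG epitope coding sequence and then the roughly 700 bp cyclin L1 beta insert, which was cloned into an EcoRI site retained on both sides. An SV40 polyadenylation signal, annotated on the opposite strand alongside a small large T antigen fragment, follows the insert.

Cyclin L1 is a cyclin that acts with cyclin-dependent kinases in pre-mRNA splicing. The associated publication examined interactions of cyclin L isoforms with CDK11 and splicing factors and their effect on splice site selection. The FLAG tag allows the expressed isoform to be detected or immunoprecipitated, which fits such interaction and splicing studies in transfected cells.
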