Addgene plasmid #240147: pFLEX-FLAG-human Cyclin L1 beta
Purpose: Express Cyclin L1 beta
Depositing lab: Vincent Kidd & Jill Lahti & Martine Roussel. Depositing organization: St. Jude Children's Research Hospital. Publication: Characterization of cyclin L1 and L2 interactions with CDK11 and splicing factors: influence of cyclin L isoforms on splice site selection. Loyer P, Trembley JH, Grenet JA, Busson A, Corlu A, Zhao W, Kocak M, Kidd VJ, Lahti JM. J Biol Chem. 2008 Mar 21;283(12):7721-32. doi: 10.1074/jbc.M708188200. Epub 2008 Jan 23. PubMed 18216018.
Backbone
  Vector backbone: pFLEX
  Backbone size w/o insert (bp): 3442
  Vector type: Mammalian Expression
Growth in bacteria
  Bacterial resistance: Ampicillin, 100 μg/mL
  Growth temperature: 37°C
  Growth strain: DH5alpha
  Copy number: Unknown
Gene/Insert
  Gene/Insert name: Cyclin L1 beta
  Species: H. sapiens (human)
  Insert size (bp): 696
  Entrez Gene: CCNL1 (a.k.a. ANIA6A, BM-001, PRO1073, ania-6a)
  Promoter: SRalpha
  Tag / fusion protein: FLAG (N terminal on insert)
  Cloning method: Restriction Enzyme; 5′ cloning site EcoRI (not destroyed); 3′ cloning site EcoRI (not destroyed)
  Sequencing primers: 5′ pFLEX forw; 3′ pFLEX rev
Terms and licenses: Academic/Nonprofit Terms; Industry Terms: Not Available to Industry
Depositor comments: Plasmid developed at St Jude Children's Research Hospital by the late Drs Vincent Kidd and Jill Lahti. Dr Roussel is responsible for the distribution of the plasmids.
How to cite: pFLEX-FLAG-human Cyclin L1 beta was a gift from Vincent Kidd & Jill Lahti & Martine Roussel (Addgene plasmid # 240147 ; http://n2t.net/addgene:240147 ; RRID:Addgene_240147)
